>Addgene plasmid #196110 | pTol2zemiRFP2-EF1-2xCMV-EF1-mClover3 | addgene full sequence | sequence record 386831 | Addgene NGS Result
CTAAATTGTAAGCGTTAATCCCATATGGGCAGAGGTGTAAAAAGTACTCAAAAATTTTACTCAAGTGAAA
GTACAAGTACTTAGGGAAAATTTTACTCAATTAAAAGTAAAAGTATCTGGCTAGAATCTTACTTGAGTAA
AAGTAAAAAAGTACTCCATTAAAATTGTACTTGAGTATTAGATCTGTAATACGACTCACTATAGGGACAT
AGAATGCAGGTACCGGGCCCAATGCATTGGCGCCGCGGCCGGCCGCGAATTAAAAAACCTCCCACACCTC
CCCCTGAACCTGAAACATAAAATGAATGCAATTGTTGTTGTTAACTTGTTTATTGCAGCTTATAATGGTT
ACAAATAAAGCAATAGCATCACAAATTTCACAAATAAAGCATTTTTTTCACTGCATTCTAGTTGTGGTTT
GTCCAAACTCATCAATGTATCTTATCATGTCTGGATCTACGTAATACGACTCACTATAGTTCTAGCCTCG
AGAAGGCCGGCCATAAGATCTAATGGCGCGCCACTAGTTTAGATATCGTAACCCAGAGCTGTGATTCTTG
TAGCGATAGCCTCAGCCAGCAGCACACAGATAGCTCTCAGCTCGAAGTGGATGAATCTAGGCAGGTAGTG
GTGACAGATCACCAGTCCCCACAGCTTTCCTCCCACCACCAGGCTCACCACCAGTGTAGCTCTCACTCCC
ATGTTCTTCAGGAACTGCAGGTGTGTAGGGCTCATGCTTCTCAGGAAACATCCGCTCATGTCCAGGTCTC
TTCCTGTCAGAGGGCTCAGTCTAGGCTCCAGAGGCACAGGCTGGTATGTCACGTCCACCAGCACTCTCAC
TCTCTGTCTCACGTACAGTCTTCTAGCCATCTGAGGCACCAGGCTGCTAGGGTATCTGTTTCCGAAGTAG
CTCTCCAGTCCTGTCACGTGGATCTCGCTGTACACCTCTCCGTGTCCTCTCTCGTCGAATCTGTACACCA
TCACTCTGTCGTATCCTGTACACTGCTGGAACAGCAGCACTGTGTCGTCACACAGAGCTCTCAGGCTTCC
AGCTGTTCTGATTCTCTCCAGAGCAGGAGCCAGTGTTCCGCTCAGGTCGATGCTAGGTCCAGCTCTCTCC
AGCTCGATGATCAGTCCTCCCTCAGGAGGTCTGTGCATCAGTCCGTCGTACTCTGTGCTAGGGTTTCCGA
TTCTACATCTCACAGCCACAGGCATTCCCTCAGCTGTCAGGTCCAGGTGAGGCAGGATCTTGATCAGCAG
GTCTCCGTCGATCTCAGCCAGAGGGATTCCCAGCACGCTTCCCAGGTTCAGGAACTCAGCAGCGTTAGCG
CTAGCCTGGATGATTCTGTGGTCAGGCTCGCTCACCACCAGCAGTGTTCCGTGAGGCTGGATGCTTCCAG
CCAGGTGGATCTCCTCGTGCTCACATGTCAGGAGGTCAGGCTGTCTAGCCACGCTTCCCTCGGCCATGGT
GGATATCGTTTAAACAATTCTGGAAGCTACTGTACACCAACCTGTCAGGAGAGGAAAGAGAAGAAGGTTA
GTACAATTGTCTAGGGCTGCAGGGTTCACAGTGCCACTTTTCCTGCACTGCCCCACCTCCTGCCCACCCT
TTCCCAGGCATAGACAGTCAGTGACTTACCAAACTCACAGGAGGGAGAAGGCAGAAGCTTGAATGTTCAC
AGAGACTACTGCACTTATATATGGTTCTCCCCCACCCTGGGGAAAAAGGTGGAGCCAGTACACCACATCA
CTTTCCCAGTTTACCCAAGCCCCACCTTCTCTAGGCACCAGTTCAATTGCCCACCCCTCCCCCCAACTTC
TCAGGGACTGTGGGCCATGTGCTCTCTGCCCACTGAGGGGCACTCAGCCCTCAAGCATGCTCTTCTCCAC
TAGTCACCCCTATTGACCTTATGTATGTGCCAATAATGGGAAAAACCCATTGACTCACCCCCTATTGACC
TTTTGTACTGGGCAAAACCCAATGGAAAGTCCCTATTGACTCAGTGTACTTGGCTCCAATGGGACTTTCC
TGTTGATTCACCCCTATTGACCTTATGTACTGGGCAAAACCCATTGGAAAGTCCCTAATGACTCAGTATA
CATGTCAGTAATGGGAAAAACCCATTGGCTTACCTCCCATTGACCTTATGTACTGGGCAAAACCCATTGG
AAAGTCCCTATTGACTCAATGTACTTGGCTCCAATGGGACTTTCCTGTTGACTCACCCCCTATTGACCTT
ATGTACTGGGCAAAACCCAATGGAAAGTCCCTATTGAGTCAGTGTACTTGGCTCCAATGGGTTTTTCCCA
TTGACTCCTGCATTAATCGATTTAAATGCTAGGGCTGCTCTCCAATCTCTGTCATGGCAGGGCCACTGGC
ATCCCTGAAGTTGGTGGAGACCACCTCACTCCACTCAGCATACAGCTCATCCAGTCCTCTTAATTAATGC
AGGAGTCAATGGGAAAAACCCATTGGAGCCAAGTACACTGACTCAATAGGGACTTTCCATTGGGTTTTGC
CCAGTACATAAGGTCAATAGGGGGTGAGTCAACAGGAAAGTCCCATTGGAGCCAAGTACATTGAGTCAAT
AGGGACTTTCCAATGGGTTTTGCCCAGTACATAAGGTCAATGGGAGGTAAGCCAATGGGTTTTTCCCATT
ACTGACATGTATACTGAGTCATTAGGGACTTTCCAATGGGTTTTGCCCAGTACATAAGGTCAATAGGGGT
GAATCAACAGGAAAGTCCCATTGGAGCCAAGTACACTGAGTCAATAGGGACTTTCCATTGGGTTTTGCCC
AGTACAAAAGGTCAATAGGGGGTGAGTCAATGGGTTTTTCCCATTATTGGCACATACATAAGGTCAATAG
GGGTGACTAGTGGAGAAGAGCATGCTTGAGGGCTGAGTGCCCCTCAGTGGGCAGAGAGCACATGGCCCAC
AGTCCCTGAGAAGTTGGGGGGAGGGGTGGGCAATTGAACTGGTGCCTAGAGAAGGTGGGGCTTGGGTAAA
CTGGGAAAGTGATGTGGTGTACTGGCTCCACCTTTTTCCCCAGGGTGGGGGAGAACCATATATAAGTGCA
GTAGTCTCTGTGAACATTCAAGCTTCTGCCTTCTCCCTCCTGTGAGTTTGGTAAGTCACTGACTGTCTAT
GCCTGGGAAAGGGTGGGCAGGAGGTGGGGCAGTGCAGGAAAAGTGGCACTGTGAACCCTGCAGCCCTAGA
CAATTGTACTAACCTTCTTCTCTTTCCTCTCCTGACAGGTTGGTGTACAGTAGCTTCCAGAATTCGCAAA
CATGGTGAGCAAGGGCGAGGAGCTGTTCACCGGGGTGGTGCCCATCCTGGTCGAGCTGGACGGCGACGTA
AACGGCCACAAGTTCAGCGTCCGCGGCGAGGGCGAGGGCGATGCCACCAACGGCAAGCTGACCCTGAAGT
TCATCTGCACCACCGGCAAGCTGCCCGTGCCCTGGCCCACCCTCGTGACCACCTTCGGCTACGGCGTGGC
CTGCTTCAGCCGCTACCCCGACCACATGAAGCAGCACGACTTCTTCAAGTCCGCCATGCCCGAAGGCTAC
GTCCAGGAGCGCACCATCTCTTTCAAGGACGACGGCACCTACAAGACCCGCGCCGAGGTGAAGTTCGAGG
GCGACACCCTGGTGAACCGCATCGAGCTGAAGGGCATCGACTTCAAGGAGGACGGCAACATCCTGGGGCA
CAAGCTGGAGTACAACTTCAACAGCCACTACGTCTATATCACGGCCGACAAGCAGAAGAACTGCATCAAG
GCTAACTTCAAGATCCGCCACAACGTTGAGGACGGCAGCGTGCAGCTCGCCGACCACTACCAGCAGAACA
CCCCCATCGGCGACGGCCCCGTGCTGCTGCCCGACAACCACTACCTGAGCCATCAGTCCAAGCTGAGCAA
AGACCCCAACGAGAAGCGCGATCACATGGTCCTGCTGGAGTTCGTGACCGCCGCCGGGATTACACATGGC
ATGGACGAGCTGTACAAGTAAATCTAGAACTATAGTGAGTCGTATTACGTAGATCCAGACATGATAAGAT
ACATTGATGAGTTTGGACAAACCACAACTAGAATGCAGTGAAAAAAATGCTTTATTTGTGAAATTTGTGA
TGCTATTGCTTTATTTGTAACCATTATAAGCTGCAATAAACAAGTTAACAACAACAATTGCATTCATTTT
ATGTTTCAGGTTCAGGGGGAGGTGTGGGAGGTTTTTTAATTCGCGGCCGCCACCGCGGTGGAGCTCCAGC
TTTTGTTCCCTTTAGTGAGGGTTAATTGGGCCCAAGTGATCTCCAAAAAATAAGTACTTTTTGACTGTAA
ATAAAATTGTAAGGAGTAAAAAGTACTTTTTTTTCTAAAAAAATGTAATTAAGTAAAAGTAAAAGTATTG
ATTTTTAATTGTACTCAAGTAAAGTAAAAATCCCCAAAAATAATACTTAAGTACAGTAATCAAGTAAAAT
TACTCAAGTACTTTACACCTCTGGGTACTGTTTCGCGCTTGGCGTAATCATGGTCATAGCTGTTTCCTGT
GTGAAATTGTTATCCGCTCACAATTCCACACAACATACGAGCCGGAAGCATAAAGTGTAAAGCCTGGGGT
GCCTAATGAGTGAGCTAACTCACATTAATTGCGTTGCGCTCACTGCCCGCTTTCCAGTCGGGAAACCTGT
CGTGCCAGCTGCATTAATGAATCGGCCAACGCGCGGGGAGAGGCGGTTTGCGTATTGGGCGCTCTTCCGC
TTCCTCGCTCACTGACTCGCTGCGCTCGGTCGTTCGGCTGCGGCGAGCGGTATCAGCTCACTCAAAGGCG
GTAATACGGTTATCCACAGAATCAGGGGATAACGCAGGAAAGAACATGTGAGCAAAAGGCCAGCAAAAGG
CCAGGAACCGTAAAAAGGCCGCGTTGCTGGCGTTTTTCCATAGGCTCCGCCCCCCTGACGAGCATCACAA
AAATCGACGCTCAAGTCAGAGGTGGCGAAACCCGACAGGACTATAAAGATACCAGGCGTTTCCCCCTGGA
AGCTCCCTCGTGCGCTCTCCTGTTCCGACCCTGCCGCTTACCGGATACCTGTCCGCCTTTCTCCCTTCGG
GAAGCGTGGCGCTTTCTCATAGCTCACGCTGTAGGTATCTCAGTTCGGTGTAGGTCGTTCGCTCCAAGCT
GGGCTGTGTGCACGAACCCCCCGTTCAGCCCGACCGCTGCGCCTTATCCGGTAACTATCGTCTTGAGTCC
AACCCGGTAAGACACGACTTATCGCCACTGGCAGCAGCCACTGGTAACAGGATTAGCAGAGCGAGGTATG
TAGGCGGTGCTACAGAGTTCTTGAAGTGGTGGCCTAACTACGGCTACACTAGAAGAACAGTATTTGGTAT
CTGCGCTCTGCTGAAGCCAGTTACCTTCGGAAAAAGAGTTGGTAGCTCTTGATCCGGCAAACAAACCACC
GCTGGTAGCGGTGGTTTTTTTGTTTGCAAGCAGCAGATTACGCGCAGAAAAAAAGGATCTCAAGAAGATC
CTTTGATCTTTTCTACGGGGTCTGACGCTCAGTGGAACGAAAACTCACGTTAAGGGATTTTGGTCATGAG
ATTATCAAAAAGGATCTTCACCTAGATCCTTTTAAATTAAAAATGAAGTTTTAAATCAATCTAAAGTATA
TATGAGTAAACTTGGTCTGACAGTTACCAATGCTTAATCAGTGAGGCACCTATCTCAGCGATCTGTCTAT
TTCGTTCATCCATAGTTGCCTGACTCCCCGTCGTGTAGATAACTACGATACGGGAGGGCTTACCATCTGG
CCCCAGTGCTGCAATGATACCGCGAGACCCACGCTCACCGGCTCCAGATTTATCAGCAATAAACCAGCCA
GCCGGAAGGGCCGAGCGCAGAAGTGGTCCTGCAACTTTATCCGCCTCCATCCAGTCTATTAATTGTTGCC
GGGAAGCTAGAGTAAGTAGTTCGCCAGTTAATAGTTTGCGCAACGTTGTTGCCATTGCTACAGGCATCGT
GGTGTCACGCTCGTCGTTTGGTATGGCTTCATTCAGCTCCGGTTCCCAACGATCAAGGCGAGTTACATGA
TCCCCCATGTTGTGCAAAAAAGCGGTTAGCTCCTTCGGTCCTCCGATCGTTGTCAGAAGTAAGTTGGCCG
CAGTGTTATCACTCATGGTTATGGCAGCACTGCATAATTCTCTTACTGTCATGCCATCCGTAAGATGCTT
TTCTGTGACTGGTGAGTACTCAACCAAGTCATTCTGAGAATAGTGTATGCGGCGACCGAGTTGCTCTTGC
CCGGCGTCAATACGGGATAATACCGCGCCACATAGCAGAACTTTAAAAGTGCTCATCATTGGAAAACGTT
CTTCGGGGCGAAAACTCTCAAGGATCTTACCGCTGTTGAGATCCAGTTCGATGTAACCCACTCGTGCACC
CAACTGATCTTCAGCATCTTTTACTTTCACCAGCGTTTCTGGGTGAGCAAAAACAGGAAGGCAAAATGCC
GCAAAAAAGGGAATAAGGGCGACACGGAAATGTTGAATACTCATACTCTTCCTTTTTCAATATTATTGAA
GCATTTATCAGGGTTATTGTCTCATGAGCGGATACATATTTGAATGTATTTAGAAAAATAAACAAATAGG
GGTTCCGCGCACATTTCCCCGAAAAGTGCCAC
Features (pLannotate 1.2.2; 21 found; start..end, strand, type, name):
    187..205     +  promoter       T7 promoter: promoter for bacteriophage T7 RNA polymerase
    323..457     +  polyA_signal   SV40 poly(A) signal: SV40 polyadenylation signal
    462..479     +  promoter       T7 promoter (fragment): promoter for bacteriophage T7 RNA polymerase
    544..1467    -  CDS            emiRFP703: emiRFP703 is a basic (constitutively fluorescent) near ir fluorescent protein published in 2020, derived from Rhodopseudomonas palustris. It has low acid sensitivity. It requires the cofactor biliverdin for fluorescence.
   1894..2101    -  promoter       mCMV promoter (fragment): mouse cytomegalovirus (CMV) immediate early promoter
   2218..2301    -  promoter       mCMV promoter (fragment): mouse cytomegalovirus (CMV) immediate early promoter
   2342..2440    -  CDS            ble (fragment): BLE_STRHI - Experimental evidence at protein level: Swiss-Prot protein existence level 1. Binding protein with a strong affinity to the bleomycin family of antibiotics. From Streptoalloteichus hindustanus.
   2469..2552    +  promoter       mCMV promoter (fragment): mouse cytomegalovirus (CMV) immediate early promoter
   2669..2876    +  promoter       mCMV promoter (fragment): mouse cytomegalovirus (CMV) immediate early promoter
   3292..4008    +  CDS            mClover3: mClover3 is a basic (constitutively fluorescent) green/yellow fluorescent protein published in 2016, derived from Aequorea victoria. It is reported to be a rapidly-maturing monomer with high acid sensitivity.
   4020..4037    -  promoter       T7 promoter (fragment): promoter for bacteriophage T7 RNA polymerase
   4042..4176    -  polyA_signal   SV40 poly(A) signal: SV40 polyadenylation signal
   4243..4266    -  misc_feature   MCS (fragment): pBluescript multiple cloning site
   4279..4297    -  promoter       T3 promoter: promoter for bacteriophage T3 RNA polymerase
   4557..4573    -  protein_bind   lac operator: The lac repressor binds to the lac operator to inhibit transcription in E. coli. This inhibition can be relieved by adding lactose or isopropyl-β-D-thiogalactopyranoside (IPTG). lac repressor encoded by lacI
   4581..4611    -  promoter       lac promoter: promoter for the E. coli lac operon
   4626..4647    -  protein_bind   CAP binding site: CAP binding activates transcription in the presence of cAMP. E. coli catabolite activator protein
   4660..4752    -  CDS            lacI (fragment): lac repressor; lacI; The lac repressor binds to the lac operator to inhibit transcription in E. coli. This inhibition can be relieved by adding lactose or isopropyl-β-D-thiogalactopyranoside (IPTG).
   4935..5523    -  rep_origin     ori: high-copy-number ColE1/pMB1/pBR322/pUC origin of replication
   5694..6554    -  CDS            AmpR: β-lactamase; bla; confers resistance to ampicillin, carbenicillin, and related antibiotics
   6555..6659    -  promoter       AmpR promoter: bla
