[The description below was written by a language model from this plasmid's Addgene catalogue record and pLannotate feature annotations shown in this document.]
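Description:
pTol2zemiRFP2-EF1-2xCMV-EF1-mClover3 is a 6.7 kb bidirectional dual-reporter plasmid built on the pTol2-MCS backbone and catalogued for expression in mammalian cells and zebrafish. It is propagated in E. coli as a high-copy plasmid through a ColE1/pUC-type origin and selected with ampicillin via the β-lactamase gene and its native promoter. Remnants of a pBluescript-style cloning vector (T7 and T3 promoters, lac promoter/operator, an MCS fragment) flank the insert. The backbone name implies Tol2 transposon arms for transposase-mediated genomic integration, but the automated annotation did not mark any Tol2 elements, so their presence and positions cannot be confirmed from the feature table.

The synthetic insert is arranged as a mirror image around a central regulatory core. Two sets of cytomegalovirus promoter fragments (annotated as mouse CMV) face in opposite directions, separated by a short stretch scored as a ble fragment that is probably just spacer sequence. The construct name indicates that each CMV unit is paired with an EF1 element, though no EF1 sequence was annotated; unannotated gaps lie between each CMV block and its reading frame. On one side the core drives a near-infrared, biliverdin-dependent fluorescent protein on the reverse strand, annotated as emiRFP703 by similarity and named zemiRFP2 in the record. On the other side it drives the green/yellow monomeric protein mClover3 on the forward strand. Each reading frame ends in its own SV40 polyadenylation signal.

This layout yields co-expression of both fluorophores from a single plasmid, so mClover3 can serve as an internal reference for expression level. That use suits the associated work on directed evolution of fluorescent proteins, where near-infrared brightness was assessed in cells and in zebrafish, although the record itself states only the expression purpose.
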