Addgene plasmid #196110: pTol2zemiRFP2-EF1-2xCMV-EF1-mClover3
Purpose: mammalian/zebrafish expression of zemiRFP2-EF1-2xCMV-EF1-mClover3
Depositing lab: Reinhard Köster. Depositing organization: Technische Universitaet Braunschweig. Publication: Rapid directed molecular evolution of fluorescent proteins in mammalian cells. Babakhanova S, Jung EE, Namikawa K, Zhang H, Wang Y, Subach OM, Korzhenevskiy DA, Rakitina TV, Xiao X, Wang W, Shi J, Drobizhev M, Park D, Eisenhard L, Tang H, Koster RW, Subach FV, Boyden ES, Piatkevich KD. Protein Sci. 2022 Mar;31(3):728-751. doi: 10.1002/pro.4261. Epub 2021 Dec 30. PubMed 34913537.
Backbone
  Vector backbone: pTol2-MCS
  Vector type: Mammalian Expression
Growth in bacteria
  Bacterial resistance: Ampicillin, 100 μg/mL
  Growth temperature: 37°C
  Growth strain: DH5alpha
  Copy number: High Copy
Gene/Insert
  Gene/Insert name: zemiRFP2-EF1-2xCMV-EF1-mClover3
  Species: Synthetic
  Cloning method: Restriction Enzyme; 5′ cloning site uknown (unknown if destroyed); 3′ cloning site uknown (unknown if destroyed)
Terms and licenses: Academic/Nonprofit Terms; Industry Terms: Not Available to Industry
How to cite: pTol2zemiRFP2-EF1-2xCMV-EF1-mClover3 was a gift from Reinhard Köster (Addgene plasmid # 196110 ; http://n2t.net/addgene:196110 ; RRID:Addgene_196110)
